Addgene plasmid #82026: pSB2
Purpose: Hybrid McpC[1-286]-Tar[200-553] expression plasmid
Depositing lab: Victor Sourjik. Depositing organization: Max Planck Institute for Terrestrial Microbiology. Publication: Engineering Hybrid Chemotaxis Receptors in Bacteria. Bi S, Pollard AM, Yang Y, Jin F, Sourjik V. ACS Synth Biol. 2016 Jun 10. 10.1021/acssynbio.6b00053 PubMed 27285081.
Backbone
  Vector backbone: pKG116
  Backbone size w/o insert (bp): 4211
  Total vector size (bp): 6087
Growth in bacteria
  Bacterial resistance: Chloramphenicol, 25 μg/mL
  Growth temperature: 37°C
  Growth strain: DH5alpha
  Copy number: Low Copy
Gene/Insert
  Gene/Insert name: Encodes the hybrid receptor of E. coli chemoreceptor Tar and B. subtilis chemoreceptor McpC: McpC[1-286]-Tar[200-553]
  Species: E. coli, B. subtilis
  Insert size (bp): 1923
  Cloning method: Restriction Enzyme; 5′ cloning site NdeI (not destroyed); 3′ cloning site BamHI (not destroyed)
  Sequencing primers: 5′ CGGGCGCAATATTCATGTTG
Terms and licenses: Academic/Nonprofit Terms; Industry Terms: Not Available to Industry
How to cite: pSB2 was a gift from Victor Sourjik (Addgene plasmid # 82026 ; http://n2t.net/addgene:82026 ; RRID:Addgene_82026)
