[The description below was written by a language model from this plasmid's Addgene catalogue record and pLannotate feature annotations shown in this document.]
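Description:
pSB2 is a bacterial expression plasmid built on the pKG116 backbone that encodes a hybrid chemotaxis receptor. It fuses residues 1–286 of the Bacillus subtilis chemoreceptor McpC to residues 200–553 of the Escherichia coli chemoreceptor Tar. The roughly 1.9 kb chimeric coding sequence was inserted between NdeI and BamHI sites, both of which remain intact, giving a total size of about 6.1 kb. The plasmid replicates from a p15A origin, which is compatible with ColE1-type plasmids and is recorded in the catalogue as low copy. It is selected with chloramphenicol through a cat gene driven by its own promoter. The annotation also picks up small remnants of a tetracycline resistance gene and its promoter, an IS1 fragment, a short RSF-like origin match and a fragment of a phage P22 C1 gene. These appear to be non-functional leftovers of the backbone's construction history.

Upstream of the insert, and in the opposite orientation, lies nahR. This gene encodes the Pseudomonas putida LysR-type regulator that controls naphthalene and salicylate catabolic genes. Its position suggests that receptor expression is under a NahR-responsive, salicylate-inducible promoter, although the feature table does not annotate that promoter and the record does not name the inducer. A lambda t0 terminator lies a short distance downstream of the coding region. The annotation tool labels the whole open reading frame, which spans the sequence numbering origin, as an mcpC fragment and does not mark the Tar-derived portion separately. The construct serves to express this engineered McpC-Tar hybrid receptor in E. coli, as part of work on engineering hybrid chemotaxis receptors in bacteria.
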