Features (pLannotate 1.2.2; 11 found; start..end, strand, type, name):
    324..358     +  terminator     lambda t0 terminator: minimal transcription terminator from phage lambda (Scholtissek and Grosse, 1987)
    351..479     -  CDS            C1 (fragment): RPC1_BPP22 - Experimental evidence at protein level: Swiss-Prot protein existence level 1. Binds to two promoters, P(RE) and Pa23 and activate transcription from these promoters. From Salmonella phage P22 (Bacteriophage P22).
    777..1436    -  CDS            CmR: chloramphenicol acetyltransferase; cat; confers resistance to chloramphenicol
   1437..1539    -  promoter       cat promoter: promoter of the E. coli cat gene encoding chloramphenicol acetyltransferase
   1660..1803    +  mobile_element IS1 (fragment): prokaryotic transposable element IS1
   1922..1977    -  rep_origin     RSF ori (fragment): Plasmids containing the RSF 1030 origin of replication can be propagated in E. coli cells that contain additional plasmids with compatible origins.
   2065..2610    -  rep_origin     p15A ori: Plasmids containing the medium-copy-number p15A origin of replication can be propagated in E. coli cells that contain a second plasmid with the ColE1 origin.
   2722..2740    +  promoter       tet promoter (fragment): E. coli promoter for tetracycline efflux protein gene
   2739..2840    -  CDS            TcR (fragment): tetracycline efflux protein; tet; confers resistance to tetracycline
   3377..4276    -  CDS            nahR: NAHR_PSEPU - Protein inferred from homology: Swiss-Prot protein existence level 3. Regulates the expression of the naphthalene (nahA-F) and salicylate (nahG-M) metabolism genes. From Pseudomonas putida (Arthrobacter siderocapsulatus).
   4424..28      +  CDS            mcpC (fragment) (across the origin): MCPC_BACSU - Also known as prg71. Experimental evidence at protein level: Swiss-Prot protein existence level 1. Chemotactic-signal transducers respond to changes in the concentration of attractants and repellents in the environment, transduce a signal from the outside to the inside of the cell, and facilitate sensory adaptation through the variation of the level of methylation. All amino acids serve as attractants in B.subtilis, they appear to cause an increase in the turnover methyl groups, leading to methylation of an unidentified acceptor, while repellents have been shown to cause a decreas
>Addgene plasmid #82026 | pSB2 | addgene full sequence | sequence record 174389 | Addgene NGS Result
CGATCAAGTCGCATTGGCGGTTTCGGAAATGGATCGCGTCACGCAACAGAACGCATCGCTGGTGCAGGAA
TCAGCTGCCGCCGCCGCTGCGCTGGAAGAACAGGCGAGTCGTTTAACGCAAGCAGTTTCCGCGTTCCGTC
TGGCAGCCAGCCCACTCACCAATAAACCGCAAACACCATCCCGTCCTGCCAGTGAGCAACCACCGGCTCA
GCCACGACTGCGAATTGCTGAACAAGATCCAAACTGGGAAACATTTTGAGGATCCGCGGATAAATAAGTA
ACGATCCGGTCCAGTAATGACCTCAGAACTCCATCTGGATTTGTTCAGAACGCTCGGTTGCCGCCGGGCG
TTTTTTATTGGTGAGAATCGCAGCAACTTGTCGCGCCAATCGAGCCATGTCGTCGTCAACGACCCCCCAT
TCAAGAACAGCAAGCAGCATTGAGAACTTTGGAATCCAGTCCCTCTTCCACCTGCTGACCGGATCAGCAG
TCCCCGGAACATCGTAGCTGACGCCTTCGCGTTGCTCAGTTGTCCAACCCCGGAAACGGGAAAAAGCAAG
TTTTCCCCGCTCCCGGCGTTTCAATAACTGAAAACCATACTATTTCACAGTTTAAATCACATTAAACGAC
AGTAATCCCCGTTGATTTGTGCGCCAACACAGATCCGTCGACCGGGTCGAATTTGCTTTCGAATTTCTGC
CATTCATCCGCTTATTATCACTTATTCAGGCGTAGCAACCAGGCGTTTAAGGGCACCAATAACTGCCTTA
AAAAAATTACGCCCCGCCCTGCCACTCATCGCAGTACTGTTGTAATTCATTAAGCATTCTGCCGACATGG
AAGCCATCACAAACGGCATGATGAACCTGAATCGCCAGCGGCATCAGCACCTTGTCGCCTTGCGTATAAT
ATTTGCCCATGGTGAAAACGGGGGCGAAGAAGTTGTCCATATTGGCCACGTTTAAATCAAAACTGGTGAA
ACTCACCCAGGGATTGGCTGAGACGAAAAACATATTCTCAATAAACCCTTTAGGGAAATAGGCCAGGTTT
TCACCGTAACACGCCACATCTTGCGAATATATGTGTAGAAACTGCCGGAAATCGTCGTGGTATTCACTCC
AGAGCGATGAAAACGTTTCAGTTTGCTCATGGAAAACGGTGTAACAAGGGTGAACACTATCCCATATCAC
CAGCTCACCGTCTTTCATTGCCATACGGAATTCCGGATGAGCATTCATCAGGCGGGCAAGAATGTGAATA
AAGGCCGGATAAAACTTGTGCTTATTTTTCTTTACGGTCTTTAAAAAGGCCGTAATATCCAGCTGAACGG
TCTGGTTATAGGTACATTGAGCAACTGACTGAAATGCCTCAAAATGTTCTTTACGATGCCATTGGGATAT
ATCAACGGTGGTATATCCAGTGATTTTTTTCTCCATTTTAGCTTCCTTAGCTCCTGAAAATCTCGATAAC
TCAAAAAATACGCCCGGTAGTGATCTTATTTCATTATGGTGAAAGTTGGAACCTCTTACGTGCCGATCAA
CGTCTCATTTTCGCCAAAAGTTGGCCCAGGGCTTCCCGGTATCAACAGGGACACCAGGATTTATTTATTC
TGCGAAGTGATCTTCCGTCACAGGTATTTATTCGGCGCAAAGTGCGTCGGGTGATGCTGCCAACTTACTG
ATTTAGTGTATGATGGTGTTTTTGAGGTGCTCCAGTGGCTTCTGTTTCTATCAGCTGTCCCTCCTGTTCA
GCTACTGACGGGGTGGTGCGTAACGGCAAAAGCACCGCCGGACATCAGCGCTAGCGGAGTGTATACTGGC
TTACTATGTTGGCACTGATGAGGGTGTCAGTGAAGTGCTTCATGTGGCAGGAGAAAAAAGGCTGCACCGG
TGCGTCAGCAGAATATGTGATACAGGATATATTCCGCTTCCTCGCTCACTGACTCGCTACGCTCGGTCGT
TCGACTGCGGCGAGCGGAAATGGCTTACGAACGGGGCGGAGATTTCCTGGAAGATGCCAGGAAGATACTT
AACAGGGAAGTGAGAGGGCCGCGGCAAAGCCGTTTTTCCATAGGCTCCGCCCCCCTGACAAGCATCACGA
AATCTGACGCTCAAATCAGTGGTGGCGAAACCCGACAGGACTATAAAGATACCAGGCGTTTCCCCCTGGC
GGCTCCCTCGTGCGCTCTCCTGTTCCTGCCTTTCGGTTTACCGGTGTCATTCCGCTGTTATGGCCGCGTT
TGTCTCATTCCACGCCTGACACTCAGTTCCGGGTAGGCAGTTCGCTCCAAGCTGGACTGTATGCACGAAC
CCCCCGTTCAGTCCGACCGCTGCGCCTTATCCGGTAACTATCGTCTTGAGTCCAACCCGGAAAGACATGC
AAAAGCACCACTGGCAGCAGCCACTGGTAATTGATTTAGAGGAGTTAGTCTTGAAGTCATGCGCCGGTTA
AGGCTAAACTGAAAGGACAAGTTTTGGTGACTGCGCTCCTCCAAGCCAGTTACCTCGGTTCAAAGAGTTG
GTAGCTCAGAGAACCTTCGAAAAACCGCCCTGCAAGGCGGTTTTTTCGTTTTCAGAGCAAGAGATTACGC
GCAGACCAAAACGATCTCAAGAAGATCATCTTATTAATCAGATAAAATATTTCTAGATTTCAGTGCAATT
TATCTCTTCAAATGTAGCACCTGAAGTCAGCCCCATACGATATAAGTTGTAATTCTCATGTTTGACAGCT
TATCATCGATCCCGCAAGAGGCCCGGCAGTACCGGCATAACCAAGCCTATGCCTACAGCATCCAGGGTGA
CGGTGCCGAGGATGACGATGAGCGCATTGTTAGATTTCATACACGGTGCCTGACTGCGTTAGCAATTTAA
CTGTGATAAACTACCGCATTAAAGCTTCTTGCGAAACAGCTCTCGACCAGGTTTATACTGGTCGTGCAGA
TGAAAGCAGTTTTTGCCGAGGTCGATTCCGACCAGCGCCATATCGCTCATAGTGATGGTCTCCGAATTAT
AAACACCCTGCGAAAGCGTAGCCTACGCAGGGTGTCGGGTGCTCATCCCATTACCCGTTTTCCCATCTCT
TAACTTAAGGGGGGAACGGTGTCCTGTCTTTCATGGGGCTCGTTCACTGCTAACTTACCTGCTTCCCTGT
CTGTCAATTCTCTCTATCCTGCGATCCCGCGAAGAACCAAAAAAGCTCGACAGAGGGCGCGGTCATTTTA
GGTCGGGCGGATCGGCGCCGCCGGCTCGGCTGGTGTGCCGCACAGCACCGCCTACGTGAGCTGCCAGTTG
ATGAACTTCCCCCGTTGCCAGCTAGGGCGCAAGCGGGCTGTATAAGATCACTGCCCATCACATTGATCGG
CTCGGATTTTTTCTCAATCCGTAAACAGGTCAAACATCAGTTGCCGCAACCAAATATTGGCTAGGTCCTT
GTGGTACTTCGCATGCCAGAACATGTTGATGGCTATTTCAGGCAAGACGACTGGGTGCGGCAAGGCGCTT
AGGCCGAAGGGCTCCACACAGCAGTCGGCTAAACGTATCGGCACAGTGGCGAGCAGATCGGTGCGCTGGA
GGATGTGGCCAACGGCGGCGAAGTGCGGCACTTCCAGACGGATGTCGCGCCGGATGCCGACCCGTGTCAT
GTACGTGTCCACCTCGCCGTGGCCGGTGCCAGCGGCGATGACACGCACGTGGCCGTAGGAACAGAAGCGC
TCCAGAGTCAGGGGTTCGCGGGTGACTGGATGGTCCTTGCGACATAGGCACACGTAGTGATTCTGGAGCA
GCCGGCGCTGAAAGAAGCCAGTTTGCAGATTGGGAAGCAGGCCCACGGCCAAGTCCACGGTTCCGTTCTG
CAAGGCCTGCATCAGGCTCATCGAACTGTCGCGCACCGTACTGATCACGCAATTGGGGGCCTGGTGAGCC
AGCACATCCATCAGCCGCGGCATGAAGTAGATCTCGCCAATGTCGGTCATGGCCAGGGTGAAGGTACGCT
CGCTGGTCAGCGGATCGAAGCTTTCATGGTGCTGTAGGGCGTTGCGCAGTGCGTGCATGGCCGAAGTGAC
GGGCTCGGCCAGATGCGCGGCATAGGGTGTGGGTTCCATTCCCTGATGTGTGCGCACGAAGAGTGGGTCC
TGTAGCGAGGTGCGCAGGCGTTTCAGCGCATTGCTCACGGCAGGCTGGGTCAGGCCCAGGTTCTCCGCAG
TGATAGAGACGCGTCTGTCGACCAGCAACTGGTTGAACACCACCAGCAGGTTTAAATCCAGGTCACGCAG
TTCCATGGGGCCTCGCTTGGGTTATTGCTGGTGCCCGGCCGGGCGCAATATTCATGTTGATGATTTATTA
TATATCGAGTGGTGTATTTATCAATATTGTTTGCTCCGTTATCGTTATTAACAAGTCATCAATAATGCCA
TAAGGAGTACCATATGTTTAAAAAACTTCACATGAAGATTGCTGTTTTTGTTTCGATTATGTTAATCATC
ACAGTTGTTCTCTTAATGCTGTCTTCTTATTTGACGCTAAAACCGATGATTACAGAGGATGGGAAAAATA
CAACTCAAAACGTGACGCAGTCACTTGAACAAAATATTGAATTGCAATTAAAGAGTTATGCCATTTCGTT
ATCAAGATTGGCTAATGGGGAATTAACGCATACATTTGTAACGAAACCAAGTAAAGAAGCTTCTCGGCTG
TTTCACGATGACATTAAGCAAATCAAAGACAACGATGATTATGTTGCGATGGCTTACATAGGCACCGCAA
AAAAAGAAATGTTTACATATCCAAAAGCGGATTTCGCTGAGGATTACGATCCAACATCAAGACCATGGTA
TAAGCTTGCAGCTGAAACCCCGGATCAAGTTGTTTGGACGGAACCTTATAAAGATGTCGTGACAGGAGAC
ATGATTGTTACTGCATCGAAAGCGATCTTAGACAGGCAAAAAGTGATAGGGGTTGCCAGCTATGACTTGA
AACTCTCTGCTATCCAGAGTATGGTCAATAAACAAAAGGTGCCTTACAAAGGATTTGCCTTTTTAGCTGA
TGCGAGCGGCAATCTTTTAGCCCATCCGTCAAATCAAGGAAAAAATATATCAAAGGATCAAACACTGCAA
ACCATCGCATCCGAGAAAAAAGGGATACAAGATGTGAATGGGAAAATGGTTGTGTACCAAACGATTGGCG
AGACAGGCTGGAAGGTCGGAACGCAATTTGATACCGATCAATTAATGTGGATTTCAGATAAAATGAATCG
GGCCAATCTTTGGATATCATTGATTGCGCTTGTGGTGGTATTGATTCTGCTGGTGGCGTGGTACGGCATT
CGCCGTATGTTGCTTACTCCGCTGGCAAAAATTATTGCTCACATTCGCGAAATCGCCGGTGGTAACCTGG
CGAATACCCTGACCATTGACGGGCGCAGTGAAATGGGCGACCTGGCGCAGAGCGTTTCACACATGCAACG
CTCTTTGACTGACACCGTCACTCATGTCCGCGAAGGTTCAGATGCCATCTATGCCGGTACCCGTGAAATT
GCGGCGGGCAACACCGATCTTTCCTCCCGTACTGAACAGCAGGCATCCGCGCTGGAAGAAACTGCCGCCA
GCATGGAGCAGCTCACCGCGACAGTGAAGCAAAACGCCGATAACGCCCGCCAGGCCTCGCAACTGGCGCA
AAGTGCCTCCGACACCGCCCAGCACGGCGGCAAAGTGGTGGATGGCGTAGTGAAAACGATGCATGAGATC
GCCGATAGTTCGAAGAAAATTGCCGACATTATCAGCGTTATCGACGGTATTGCCTTCCAGACTAATATCC
TCGCGCTGAATGCCGCGGTTGAAGCCGCGCGTGCGGGTGAACAGGGCCGTGGTTTTGCCGTGGTGGCGGG
TGAAGTGCGTAATCTTGCCAGTCGCAGCGCCCAGGCGGCAAAAGAGATCAAAGCCCTCATTGAAGACTCC
GTCTCACGCGTTGATACCGGTTCGGTGCTGGTCGAAAGCGCCGGGGAAACAATGAACAATATCGTCAATG
CTGTCACTCGCGTGACTGACATTATGGGCGAGATTGCATCGGCATCGGATGAACAGAGCCGTGGCAT
